Addgene plasmid #194758: pCB20
Purpose: ALFA-tagged GluRIIA-Construct for integration at attP sites
Depositing lab: Sven Dannhäuser. Depositing organization: Julius-Maximilians-Universitaet Wuerzburg. Publication: Versatile Endogenous Editing of GluRIIA in Drosophila melanogaster. Beckers CJ, Mrestani A, Komma F, Dannhauser S. Cells. 2024 Feb 10;13(4):323. doi: 10.3390/cells13040323. PubMed 38391936.
Backbone
  Vector backbone: pGE-attB-GMR
  Backbone manufacturer: Huang et al., 2009, PMID 19429710
  Backbone size w/o insert (bp): 6160
  Vector type: phiC31-integration vector
Growth in bacteria
  Bacterial resistance: Ampicillin, 100 μg/mL
  Growth temperature: 37°C
  Growth strain: DH5alpha
  Copy number: Unknown
Gene/Insert
  Gene/Insert name: GluRIIA
  Species: D. melanogaster (fly)
  Insert size (bp): 4294
  Mutation: none
  Entrez Gene: GluRIIA (a.k.a. Dmel_CG6992, CG6992, D-GluRIIA, DGluR-II, DGluR-IIA, DGluR2a, DGluRIIA, DGluRIIa, DgluRII, DmelGluRIIA, Dmel\CG6992, Glu-RII, Glu-RIIA, GluR, GluR-IIA, GluR2, GluR2a, GluRII, GluRII-A, GluRIIa, GluR[[IIa]], GlurIIA, dGluRII, dGluRIIA, dglur-IIA, dglurIIA, gluIIA, gluRIIA, glurIIA, gluriia)
  Tag / fusion protein: ALFA-Tag (C terminal on insert)
  Cloning method: Restriction Enzyme; 5′ cloning site EcoRI (not destroyed); 3′ cloning site KpnI (not destroyed)
  Sequencing primers: 5′ ggtcccgtcggcaagagaca; 3′ GCGCATTTGGGTATATTGAATG
Terms and licenses: Academic/Nonprofit Terms; Industry Terms: Not Available to Industry
How to cite: pCB20 was a gift from Sven Dannhäuser (Addgene plasmid # 194758 ; http://n2t.net/addgene:194758 ; RRID:Addgene_194758)
