[The description below was written by a language model from this plasmid's Addgene catalogue record and pLannotate feature annotations shown in this document.]
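Description:
pCB20 is a phiC31 integration vector for Drosophila melanogaster, built on the pGE-attB-GMR backbone and carrying an ALFA-tagged version of the glutamate receptor subunit gene GluRIIA. It is propagated in E. coli through a high-copy ColE1/pUC-type origin and selected with ampicillin via the AmpR (β-lactamase) gene and its native promoter.

The payload is a roughly 4.3 kb GluRIIA fragment, recorded as unmutated, cloned between retained EcoRI and KpnI sites, with the short ALFA epitope tag fused at the C-terminus so that the receptor subunit can be detected with ALFA-specific nanobodies. The annotation tool did not label the insert itself, but the unannotated stretch between the minimal attB site and the loxP site corresponds in size and position to this fragment. The record does not name a promoter driving GluRIIA. The attB site is the substrate for phiC31 integrase, which recombines it with an attP landing site in the fly genome and so inserts the plasmid at a defined position. A white coding sequence downstream of the loxP site provides an eye-colour marker for identifying integrants in a white-mutant background. The single loxP site would allow Cre-mediated removal of marker and vector sequences if the landing site supplies a matching loxP, though the record does not say this explicitly. P element 5′ and 3′ end sequences, a gypsy insulator fragment and a mini-white fragment are also detected, apparently as backbone remnants.

According to the stated purpose and the associated work on endogenous editing of GluRIIA, the construct is used to place a tagged GluRIIA at attP sites in flies, enabling visualisation of the receptor. The sequence is flagged as a partial NGS result, so the annotation may be incomplete.
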