Features (pLannotate 1.2.2; 10 found; start..end, strand, type, name):
      1..233     -  misc_feature   P element 3' end: P element 3' end
    242..286     -  protein_bind   gypsy insulator (fragment): chromatin insulator from Drosophila Su(Hw), CP190, and Mod(mdg4)67.2
    353..386     +  protein_bind   attB: minimal attB site for the φC31 integrase (Groth et al., 2000) phage φC31 integrase
   4691..4724    -  protein_bind   loxP: Cre-mediated recombination occurs in the 8-bp core sequence (GCATACAT). Cre recombinase
   5518..7578    +  CDS            w: WHITE_DROME - Experimental evidence at transcript level: Swiss-Prot protein existence level 2. Part of a membrane-spanning permease system necessary for the transport of pigment precursors into pigment cells responsible for eye color. White dimerize with brown for the transport of guanine. Scarlet and white complex transports a metabolic intermediate (such as 3- hydroxy kynurenine) from the cytoplasm into the pigment granules. From Drosophila melanogaster (Fruit fly).
   7772..8357    -  misc_feature   P element 5' end: No description available
   8358..8586    -  CDS            mini-white (fragment): Drosophila white gene eye color pigment; white; This is a modified version of the white gene lacking part of the first intron.
   8592..9180    -  rep_origin     ori: high-copy-number ColE1/pMB1/pBR322/pUC origin of replication
   9351..10211   -  CDS            AmpR: β-lactamase; bla; confers resistance to ampicillin, carbenicillin, and related antibiotics
  10212..10316   -  promoter       AmpR promoter: bla
>Addgene plasmid #194758 | pCB20 | addgene full sequence | sequence record 385804 | Addgene Partial NGS Result
CATGATGAAATAACATAAGGTGGTCCCGTCGGCAAGAGACATCCACTTAACGTATGCTTGCAATAAGTGC
GAGTGAAAGGAATAGTATTCTGAGTGTCGTATTGAGTCTGAGTGAGACAGCGATATGATTGTTGATTAAC
CCTTAGCATGTCCGTGGGGTTTGAATTAACTCATAATATTAATTAGACGAAATTATTTTTAAAGTTTTAT
TTTTAATAATTTGCGAGTACGCAAAGCTAGAGTTGTTGGTTGGCACACCACAAATATACTGTTGCCGAGC
ACAATTCCGCTCGAATTGCCGGCTGTACACTTAAGAAGTTCCTACTGCAGGTAATGAATTGCCGCGGTGC
GGGTGCCAGGGCGTGCCCTTGGGCTCCCCGGGCGCGTACTCCACGAATTCACTGGAGAGAGCTTCCCATC
GGCTGAGATGACATTCTTGGCCGTGCCAGTGAGTTCCGGCAGTCAGTAGGCGTGCGAAGCGCTCCAAGAC
TGGGTGCTTCCGTTGCGTGAAAATAAATTGTGAAGAAGAAAGACGGCACTTTGTATCTGCTCGTTTTGAA
TTTTTTTTTTCTGTGGCAGTCTGTGTGCGTCTGTAGATATAGATTTGTACATATGCAGTTGGGAAGTGAA
CACGAAATGGCTGCTGCATTTAGAAAATTCAATTAGTTTCGAGTGTGTTGAGGTAAACGAAAAAATGCGC
CTTTGTCCAGTTGTCATCTATGCATTTATAATCATCATCGGGTTTCTGGAGGGGATTATAGCCCTTGGTG
GCGACGATCGCAATGAAATCACAGTGGGTAGGTCCCTCCATTAATTACTTAGTGATAGCAATAGCTCAAC
GTTTTGCCCTCGAAGGTGCCATTTTCTACGAGAACGAGAAGGAGATCGAGCTCAGCTTCGATCAGGCCTT
TCGCGAGGTCAACAATATGAAGTTCTCGGAGCTGCGATTCGTGACCATCAAACGCTATATGCCCACCAAC
GACAGTTTCCTTTTGCAGCAGATTAGTAAGTAAATACGCTCGGATGCGGCAGAACCAAGTTACGAGAAAT
TCATCTTCCGTGTGTAGCATGTGAACTGATTTCCAATGGCGTTGCGGCTATTTTCGGACCAAGTTCAAAG
GCAGCCAGTGGTAAGAAAAGCACACACACACACACACACTGTGTGTGGACATGGCCCAAAACATATGTTC
GCGATGTGACGGTTCCCCCCTTTCGTGGCAGATATTGTTGCGCAAATCGCGAACGCGACCGGCATTCCAC
ACATTGAGTACGATTTGAAGCTGGAGGCCACGCGTCAGGAGCAGCTCAACCACCAGATGTCCATCAATGT
GGCACCCTCCTTGTCAGTACTCTCGCGTGCCTACTTCGAGATCATCAAATCCAACTATGAGTGGCGCACC
TTCACTCTGATCTATGAGACTCCGGAGGGTAAGTAGTGCCTGGATACCCCGTAGAGATATGGACTACATT
TGAAGTCCTTAGGCCTGGCGCGCCTGCAGGATCTGATGAACATCCAAGCGCTGAACAGTGACTATGTCAA
GCTGCGAAATTTGGCAGACTATGCGGATGACTATCGGATATTGTGGAAGGAGACAGACGAGACTTTCCAC
GAGCAGCGCATCATTTTGGACTGTGAGCCGAAGACCCTTAAGGAGCTGCTTAAAGTATCCATAGACTTTA
AGTTGCAGGGCCCGTTTAGGGTAATTCTTCATTTATGAAAGCGAGAAAGTACTTACTAAGTCGCTTTATC
TTTAGAACTGGTTTCTCACCCATCTGGATACGCATAACTCGGGTCTGAGGGATATTTATAATGAGGACTT
CAAGGCCAACATTACGTCGGTGCGATTGAAAGTGGTCGACGCGAATCCATTCGAGAGAAAGAAGACCCGG
CTCACCAAAGTGGATGTAAGTGGAGGCCCAACTGACTGTAACCTTGGATCTAATCTAGCGTACTTCGCAG
CAAATATTGGGGAACCAAACCATGTTGCCCATTCTCATCTACGACGCTGTCGTCCTGTTTGCCAGTTCTG
CCCGAAATGTTATTGCTGCCATGCAGCCCTTTCATCCACCCAATCGCCATTGCGGCAGTTCGTCTCCTTG
GATGCTGGGAGCATTTATAGTCAACGAGATGAAGACCATTTCCGAGGATGATGTGGAACCGCACTTTAAG
ACCGAAAATATGAAGCTTGACGAGTATGGGCAGCGCATCCACTTCAACCTGGAGATCTACAAGCCAACGG
TGAACGAACCAATGATGGTCTGGACACCAGACAATGGGATAAAGAAGCGTCTCCTCAACTTGGAACTGGA
AAGTGCCGGCACCACCCAGGATTTCTCGGAGCAGCGTAAAGTGTATACAGTGGTTACCCACTACGAGGAG
CCCTACTTCATGATGAAGTTGGTTTTGAAGCAGTAATCTGGTTTTTAGCAGACTACAACCTTTCCTTATT
TCCTTTAGGGAGGATCACGAGAACTTCAGAGGCAGGGAAAAGTACGAGGGCTATGCCGTGGATCTCATTA
GCAAGCTTTCCGAGCTCATGGAGTTCGATTACGAGTTCATGATCGTTAATGGCAATGGCAAATACAATCC
GGAGACGAAGCAATGGGATGGCATTATACGGAAACTGATAGACCACGTAGGTTTCACCAGAAGTATAGTA
GTAACTCCACTTGATATTTGTATCTTTTATACACAGCATGCCCAAATCGGCGTCTGCGATCTGACCATCA
CCCAAATGCGACGTTCTGTGGTGGACTTCACGGTGCCCTTCATGCAGTTGGGCATTAGCATTCTGCACTA
CAAGAGTCCTCCGGAGCCGAAGAATCAGTTTGCCTTCTTGGAACCGTTTGCCGTCGAAGTCTGGATCTAT
ATGATCTTTGCCCAGTTGATAATGACTTTGGCTTTTGTTTTCATAGCCAGGTGGGATTAGGTTAACGCTC
TTGAGTGAAGCTTAATTTACTTTTCTTACAGACTTTCGTATCGCGAATGGTTGCCACCTAATCCCGCCAT
TCAGGATCCAGATGAGCTGGAAAATATCTGGAATGTGAACAACTCGACTTGGCTGATGGTGGGCTCCATC
ATGCAACAGGGCTGCGACATTCTGCCTAGGTCTCAGATTATATATTACACAGTATCAATGGGTATCGAAA
TGTAAACTTTCTTCACTCACAGAGGTCCACACATGCGCATACTCACTGGCATGTGGTGGTTCTTCGCCCT
GATGATGCTCAGTACCTACACGGCCAACTTGGCCGCCTTCCTGACCAGCAACAAGTGGCAGAGCAGCATA
AAGAGCCTCCAGGACCTCATCGAACAGGATAAGGTGCACTTCGGCAGCATGCGCGGTGGCAGCACCTCGT
TGTTCTTTTCGGAGTCGAATGACACGGATTACCAGCGTGCGTGGAACCAGATGAAGGACTTCAATCCCTC
GGCCTTCACCAGCACCAACAAAGAGGGAGTGGCACGTGTGCGCAAGGAGAAGGGCGGCTATGCCTTTCTG
ATGGAGACCACCAGTTTGACCTACAATATCGAACGGAACTGCGATCTCACCCAGATTGGCGAGCAGATCG
GGGAGAAGCACTACGGCCTGGCCGTGCCACTGGGTGAGTAGCTGTGCCGCCAGTGGAGGGAGTTGGGATA
TTACTTTCTTCCATTTCAACCAGGCTCTGATTACCGGACCAACCTCAGCGTGTCCATTCTCCAGCTGAGC
GAAAGGGGCGAGCTGCAGAAGATGAAGAACAAGTGGTGGAAGAACCACAATGTCACCTGTGACTCCTACC
ACGAGGTGGATGGTGACGAGCTGTCCATTATTGAGCTGGGCGGCGTGTTTCTTGTTCTGGCCGGTGGCGT
TCTCATCGGCGTTATCCTGGGCATCTTTGAGTTCCTGTGGAACGTGCAGAACGTGGCGGTGGAGGAGCGA
GTGACTCCGTGGCAGGCTTTCAAGGCGGAGCTCATCTTTGCCCTGAAGTTTTGGGTGCGCAAAAAGCCGA
TGCGCATCTCCAGCAGCAGCGACAAGTCGTCGTCCAGGCGATCATCCGGTTCCCCCAGCCGCCTGGAGGA
GGAGCTGCGCCGCCGCCTGACCGAGCCCAGACGCAGCTCCAAGGAAAAGTCCCGCAGCAAGACGGTTAGC
TAGGTGGTCGGAATATTGGACGATTGGCGTCTTCTACTTTGGCATTTCATTAGAGAGTCGCATTGGAAAT
GAGGCACTCCATGGTGTCCACATTGTATATTGTGAGCTATATTTGTAGAATTATTTTAGAACACAGATAG
CGCATTTGGGTATATTGAATGTTCTGAAGATTTAACGAAACTTTCAATGAAATAATTTGGATAACTAATT
TTAGTAAACTTTTCTGTTGGCTCTAATGTTTTAATAGTTGACAATAATTGATTTTCCTTACAAAGATTTA
ATAAATAAACATTAAAATATAATATGTGTGTTTATATACAATATATAGTCAGTTAGTTGTGAAATTATAT
TCTATACATTTCTTTTGAAAGCTGCCTAATTTTAGACCACATTTAGTTTTCATTCACTGGTCCATTTCCA
GCTAATGCTCGTGTCTGCATGGTCTAGATTAAAGAGTATAGAGTATAGACGCTAGACTCTAAAGTCTAGA
CATGTGGTGATTGCTCTTCTCGCCGAGCATGGAATCCATCCACAATGGCTGCTGTTCTCCATGAGGTACC
ATAACTTCGTATAATGTATGCTATACGAAGTTATCGTACGACTAGCACCTGACTGTCGAGCCCAGTGGAA
ACCCTTGAAATGCCTTTAAGTCGAGCCCAGTGGAAACCCTTGAAATGCCTTTAAGTCGAGCCCAGTGGAA
ACCCTTGAAATGCCTTTAAGTCGAGCCCAGTGGAAACCCTTGAAATGCCTTTAAGTCGAGCCCAGTGGAA
ACCCTTGAAATGCCTTTAAGTCGAGTAGCAGTCGAGGTAGGTACGCCATGCCCCGTTATTCTCTATTCGT
TTTGTGACTCTCCCTCTCTGTACTATTGCTCTCTCACTCTGTCGCACAGTAAACGGCACGCTATTCTCGT
TGCTTCGAGAGAGCGCGCCTCGAATGTTCGCGAAAAGAGCGCCGGAGTATAAATAGAGGCGCTTCGTCGA
CGGAGCGTCAATTCAATTCAAACAAGCAAAGTGAACACATCGCGAAGCGTAAGCTGAGCAAACAAACAAG
CGCAGCTGAACAAGCTAAACAATCTGCAATAAAGTGCAAGTTAAAGTGAATCAATTAAAAGTAACCAACA
ACCAAGTAATTAAACTAAAAACTGCAACTACTGAAATCAACCAAGAAGTCATTATTGAAGACAAGAAGAG
AACTCTGAATAGGTCGATAGCGTCAATTCGGCACGAGCGGTTTCGTGACGAAGCTCCAAGCGGTTTACGC
CATCAATTAAACACAAAGTGCTGTGCCAAAACTCCTCTCGCTTCTTATTTTTGTTTGTTTTTTGAGTGAT
TGGGTGGGTGATTGGTTTTGGGTGGGTAAGCAGGGGAAAGTGTGAAAAATCCCGGCAATGGGCCAAGAGG
ATCAGGAGCTATTAATTCGCGGAGGCAGCAAACACCCATCTGCCGAGCATCTGAACAATGGTGACAGCGG
AGCGGCTTCGCAGAGCTGCATTAACCAGGGCTTCGGGCAGGCCAAAAACTACGGCACGCTCCTGCCACCC
AGTCCGCCGGAGGACTCCGGTTCAGGGAGCGGCCAACTAGCCGAGAACCTCACCTATGCCTGGCACAATA
TGGACATCTTTGGGGCGGTCAATCAGCCGGGCTCCGGATGGCGGCAGCTGGTCAACCGGACACGCGGACT
ATTCTGCAACGAGCGACACATACCGGCGCCCAGGAAACATTTGCTCAAGAACGTTTGCGGCGTGGCCTAT
CCGGGCGAACTTTTGGCCGTGATGGGCAGTTCCGGTGCCGGAAAGACGACCCTGCTGAATGCCCTTGCCT
TTCGATCGCCGCAGGGCATCCAAGTATCGCCATCCGGGATGCGACTGCTCAATGGCCAACCTGTGGACGC
CAAGGAGATGCAGGCCAGGTGCGCCTATGTCCAGCAGGATGACCTCTTTATCGGCTCCCTAACGGCCAGG
GAACACCTGATTTTCCAGGCCATGGTGCGGATGCCACGACATCTGACCTATCGGCAGCGAGTGGCCCGCG
TGGATCAGGTGATCCAGGAGCTTTCGCTCAGCAAATGTCAGCACACGATCATCGGTGTGCCCGGCAGGGT
GAAAGGTCTGTCCGGCGGAGAAAGGAAGCGTCTGGCATTCGCCTCCGAGGCACTAACCGATCCGCCGCTT
CTGATCTGCGATGAGCCCACCTCCGGACTGGACTCATTTACCGCCCACAGCGTCGTCCAGGTGCTGAAGA
AGCTGTCGCAGAAGGGCAAGACCGTCATCCTGACCATTCATCAGCCGTCTTCCGAGCTGTTTGAGCTCTT
TGACAAGATCCTTCTGATGGCCGAGGGCAGGGTAGCTTTCTTGGGCACTCCCAGCGAAGCCGTCGACTTC
TTTTCCTACGTGGGTGCCCAGTGTCCTACCAACTACAATCCGGCGGACTTTTACGTACAGGTGTTGGCCG
TTGTGCCCGGACGGGAGATCGAGTCCCGTGATCGGATCGCCAAGATATGCGACAATTTTGCCATTAGCAA
AGTAGCCCGGGATATGGAGCAGTTGTTGGCCACCAAAAATTTGGAGAAGCCACTGGAGCAGCCGGAGAAT
GGGTACACCTACAAGGCCACCTGGTTCATGCAGTTCCGGGCGGTCCTGTGGCGATCCTGGCTGTCGGTGC
TCAAGGAACCACTCCTCGTAAAAGTGCGACTTATTCAGACAACGATGGTTGCCATCTTGATTGGCCTCAT
CTTTTTGGGCCAACAACTCACGCAAGTGGGCGTGATGAATATCAACGGAGCCATCTTCCTCTTCCTGACC
AACATGACCTTTCAAAACGTCTTTGCCACGATAAATGTGTTCACCTCAGAGCTGCCAGTTTTTATGAGGG
AGGCCCGAAGTCGACTTTATCGCTGTGACACATACTTTCTGGGCAAAACGATTGCCGAATTGCCGCTTTT
TCTCACAGTGCCACTGGTCTTCACGGCGATTGCCTATCCGATGATCGGACTGCGGGCCGGAGTGCTGCAC
TTCTTCAACTGCCTGGCGCTGGTCACTCTGGTGGCCAATGTGTCAACGTCCTTCGGATATCTAATATCCT
GCGCCAGCTCCTCGACCTCGATGGCGCTGTCTGTGGGTCCGCCGGTTATCATACCATTCCTGCTCTTTGG
CGGCTTCTTCTTGAACTCGGGCTCGGTGCCAGTATACCTCAAATGGTTGTCGTACCTCTCATGGTTCCGT
TACGCCAACGAGGGTCTGCTGATTAACCAATGGGCGGACGTGGAGCCGGGCGAAATTAGCTGCACATCGT
CGAACACCACGTGCCCCAGTTCGGGCAAGGTCATCCTGGAGACGCTTAACTTCTCCGCCGCCGATCTGCC
GCTGGACTACGTGGGTCTGGCCATTCTCATCGTGAGCTTCCGGGTGCTCGCATATCTGGCTCTAAGACTT
CGGGCCCGACGCAAGGAGTAGCCGACATATATCCGAAATAACTGTTTGTTTTTTTTTTTTACCATTATTA
CCATCGTGTTTACTGTTTATTGCCCCCTCAAAAAGCTAATGTAATTATATTTGTGCCAATAAAAACAAGA
TATGACCTATAGAATACAAAAAAAAAAAAAAAAAAAAAAAAAAAACTCGACACCGGGATCCAAACCTAGT
GGCTGCTGCTCTAAACGACGCATTTCGTACTCCAAAGTACGAATTTTTTCCCTCAAGCTCTTATTTTCAT
TAAACAATGAACAGGACCTAACGCACAGTCACGTTATTGTTTACATAAATGATTTTTTTTACTATTCAAA
CTTACTCTGTTTGTGTACTCCCACTGGTATAGCCTTCTTTTATCTTTTCTGGTTCAGGCTCTATCACTTT
ACTAGGTACGGCATCTGCGTTGAGTCGCCTCCTTTTAAATGTCTGACCTTTTGCAGGTGCAGCCTTCCAC
TGCGAATCATTAAAGTGGGTATCACAAATTTGGGAGTTTTCACCAAGGCTGCACCCAAGGCTCTGCTCCC
ACAATTTTCTCTTAATAGCACACTTCGGCACGTGAATTAATTTTACTCCAGTCACAGCTTTGCAGCAAAA
TTTGCAATATTTCATTTTTTTTTATTCCACGTAAGGGTTAATGTTTTCAAAAAAAAATTCGTCCGCACAC
AACCTTTCCTCTCAACAAGCAAACGTGCACTGAATTTAAGTGTATACTTCGGTAAGCTTCGGCTATCGAC
GGGACCACCTTATGTTATTTCATCATGGGCCAGACCCACGTAGTCCAGCGGCAGATCGGCGGCGGAGAAG
TTAAGCGTCTCCAGGATGACCTTGCCCGAACTGGGGCACGTGGTGTTCGACGATGTGCAGCTAATTTCGC
CCGGCTCCACGTCCGCCCATTGGTTAATCAGCAGACCCTCGTTGGCGTAACGGAACCATGAGAGGTACGA
CAACCATTTGAGGTATACTGGCACCGAGCCCGAGTTCAAGAAGAAGGCGTTTTTCCATAGGCTCCGCCCC
CCTGACGAGCATCACAAAAATCGACGCTCAAGTCAGAGGTGGCGAAACCCGACAGGACTATAAAGATACC
AGGCGTTTCCCCCTGGAAGCTCCCTCGTGCGCTCTCCTGTTCCGACCCTGCCGCTTACCGGATACCTGTC
CGCCTTTCTCCCTTCGGGAAGCGTGGCGCTTTCTCATAGCTCACGCTGTAGGTATCTCAGTTCGGTGTAG
GTCGTTCGCTCCAAGCTGGGCTGTGTGCACGAACCCCCCGTTCAGCCCGACCGCTGCGCCTTATCCGGTA
ACTATCGTCTTGAGTCCAACCCGGTAAGACACGACTTATCGCCACTGGCAGCAGCCACTGGTAACAGGAT
TAGCAGAGCGAGGTATGTAGGCGGTGCTACAGAGTTCTTGAAGTGGTGGCCTAACTACGGCTACACTAGA
AGAACAGTATTTGGTATCTGCGCTCTGCTGAAGCCAGTTACCTTCGGAAAAAGAGTTGGTAGCTCTTGAT
CCGGCAAACAAACCACCGCTGGTAGCGGTGGTTTTTTTGTTTGCAAGCAGCAGATTACGCGCAGAAAAAA
AGGATCTCAAGAAGATCCTTTGATCTTTTCTACGGGGTCTGACGCTCAGTGGAACGAAAACTCACGTTAA
GGGATTTTGGTCATGAGATTATCAAAAAGGATCTTCACCTAGATCCTTTTAAATTAAAAATGAAGTTTTA
AATCAATCTAAAGTATATATGAGTAAACTTGGTCTGACAGTTACCAATGCTTAATCAGTGAGGCACCTAT
CTCAGCGATCTGTCTATTTCGTTCATCCATAGTTGCCTGACTCCCCGTCGTGTAGATAACTACGATACGG
GAGGGCTTACCATCTGGCCCCAGTGCTGCAATGATACCGCGAGACCCACGCTCACCGGCTCCAGATTTAT
CAGCAATAAACCAGCCAGCCGGAAGGGCCGAGCGCAGAAGTGGTCCTGCAACTTTATCCGCCTCCATCCA
GTCTATTAATTGTTGCCGGGAAGCTAGAGTAAGTAGTTCGCCAGTTAATAGTTTGCGCAACGTTGTTGCC
ATTGCTACAGGCATCGTGGTGTCACGCTCGTCGTTTGGTATGGCTTCATTCAGCTCCGGTTCCCAACGAT
CAAGGCGAGTTACATGATCCCCCATGTTGTGCAAAAAAGCGGTTAGCTCCTTCGGTCCTCCGATCGTTGT
CAGAAGTAAGTTGGCCGCAGTGTTATCACTCATGGTTATGGCAGCACTGCATAATTCTCTTACTGTCATG
CCATCCGTAAGATGCTTTTCTGTGACTGGTGAGTACTCAACCAAGTCATTCTGAGAATAGTGTATGCGGC
GACCGAGTTGCTCTTGCCCGGCGTCAATACGGGATAATACCGCGCCACATAGCAGAACTTTAAAAGTGCT
CATCATTGGAAAACGTTCTTCGGGGCGAAAACTCTCAAGGATCTTACCGCTGTTGAGATCCAGTTCGATG
TAACCCACTCGTGCACCCAACTGATCTTCAGCATCTTTTACTTTCACCAGCGTTTCTGGGTGAGCAAAAA
CAGGAAGGCAAAATGCCGCAAAAAAGGGAATAAGGGCGACACGGAAATGTTGAATACTCATACTCTTCCT
TTTTCAATATTATTGAAGCATTTATCAGGGTTATTGTCTCATGAGCGGATACATATTTGAATGTATTTAG
AAAAATAAACAAATAGGGGTTCCGCGCACATTTCCCCGAAAAGTGCCACCTCGAAGTCTTAGAGCCAGAT
ATGCGAGCACCCGGAAGCTCACGATGAGAATGGCCAGAC
